>Addgene plasmid #13772 | pCAFNF-GFP | addgene full sequence | sequence record 486708 | Addgene NGS Result
GTCGACATTGATTATTGACTAGTTATTAATAGTAATCAATTACGGGGTCATTAGTTCATAGCCCATATAT
GGAGTTCCGCGTTACATAACTTACGGTAAATGGCCCGCCTGGCTGACCGCCCAACGACCCCCGCCCATTG
ACGTCAATAATGACGTATGTTCCCATAGTAACGCCAATAGGGACTTTCCATTGACGTCAATGGGTGGAGT
ATTTACGGTAAACTGCCCACTTGGCAGTACATCAAGTGTATCATATGCCAAGTACGCCCCCTATTGACGT
CAATGACGGTAAATGGCCCGCCTGGCATTATGCCCAGTACATGACCTTATGGGACTTTCCTACTTGGCAG
TACATCTACGTATTAGTCATCGCTATTACCATGGTCGAGGTGAGCCCCACGTTCTGCTTCACTCTCCCCA
TCTCCCCCCCCTCCCCACCCCCAATTTTGTATTTATTTATTTTTTAATTATTTTGTGCAGCGATGGGGGC
GGGGGGGGGGGGGGGGGGGGGCGCGGGGTGCGGTGGGGGGCGGGGCGAGGGGCGGGGCGGGGCGAGGCGG
AGAGGTGCGGCGGCAGCCAATCAGAGCGGCGCGCTCCGAAAGTTTCCTTTTATGGCGAGGCGGCGGCGGC
GGCGGCCCTATAAAAAGCGAAGCGCGCGGCGGGCGGGAGTCGCTGCGCGCTGCCTTCGCCCCGTGCCCCG
CTCCGCCGCCGCCTCGCGCCGCCCGCCCCGGCTCTGACTGACCGCGTTACTCCCACAGGTGAGCGGGCGG
GACGGCCCTTCTCCTCCGGGCTGTAATTAGCGCTTGGTTTAATGACGGCTTGTTTCTTTTCTGTGGCTGC
GTGAAAGCCTTGAGGGGCTCCGGGAGGGCCCTTTGTGCGGGGGGAGCGGCTCGGGGGGTGCGTGCGTGTG
TGTGTGCGTGGGGAGCGCCGCGTGCGGCTCCGCGCTGCCCGGCGGCTGTGAGCGCTGCGGGCGCGGCGCG
GGGCTTTGTGCGCTCCGCAGTGTGCGCGAGGGGAGCGCGGCCGGGGGCGGTGCCCCGCGGTGCGGGGGGG
GCTGCGAGGGGAACAAAGGCTGCGTGCGGGGTGTGTGCGTGGGGGGGTGAGCAGGGGGTGTGGGCGCGTC
GGTCGGGCTGCAACCCCCCCTGCACCCCCCTCCCCGAGTTGCTGAGCACGGCCCGGCTTCGGGTGCGGGG
CTCCGTACGGGGCGTGGCGCGGGGCTCGCCGTGCCGGGCGGGGGGTGGCGGCAGGTGGGGGTGCCGGGCG
GGGCGGGGCCGCCTCGGGCCGGGGAGGGCTCGGGGGAGGGGCGCGGCGGCCCCCGGAGCGCCGGCGGCTG
TCGAGGCGCGGCGAGCCGCAGCCATTGCCTTTTATGGTAATCGTGCGAGAGGGCGCAGGGACTTCCTTTG
TCCCAAATCTGTGCGGAGCCGAAATCTGGGAGGCGCCGCCGCACCCCCTCTAGCGGGCGCGGGGCGAAGC
GGTGCGGCGCCGGCAGGAAGGAAATGGGCGGGGAGGGCCTTCGTGCGTCGCCGCGCCGCCGTCCCCTTCT
CCCTCTCCAGCCTCGGGGCTGTCCGCGGGGGGACGGCTGCCTTCGGGGGGGACGGGGCAGGGCGGGGTTC
GGCTTCTGGCGTGTGACCGGCGGCTCTAGAGCCTCTGCTAACCATGTTCATGCCTTCTTCTTTTTCCTAC
AGCTCCTGGGCAACGTGCTGGTTATTGTGCTGTCTCATCATTTTGGCAAAGAATTGATTAATTCGAGCGA
ACGCGTGAAGTTCCTATTCTCTAGAAAGTATAGGAACTTCCGGATTTGATCTGATCAAGAGACAGGATGA
GGATCGTTTCGCATGATTGAACAAGATGGATTGCACGCAGGTTCTCCGGCCGCTTGGGTGGAGAGGCTAT
TCGGCTATGACTGGGCACAACAGACAATCGGCTGCTCTGATGCCGCCGTGTTCCGGCTGTCAGCGCAGGG
GCGCCCGGTTCTTTTTGTCAAGACCGACCTGTCCGGTGCCCTGAATGAACTGCAGGACGAGGCAGCGCGG
CTATCGTGGCTGGCCACGACGGGCGTTCCTTGCGCAGCTGTGCTCGACGTTGTCACTGAAGCGGGAAGGG
ACTGGCTGCTATTGGGCGAAGTGCCGGGGCAGGATCTCCTGTCATCTCACCTTGCTCCTGCCGAGAAAGT
ATCCATCATGGCTGATGCAATGCGGCGGCTGCATACGCTTGATCCGGCTACCTGCCCATTCGACCACCAA
GCGAAACATCGCATCGAGCGAGCACGTACTCGGATGGAAGCCGGTCTTGTCGATCAGGATGATCTGGACG
AAGAGCATCAGGGGCTCGCGCCAGCCGAACTGTTCGCCAGGCTCAAGGCGCGCATGCCCGACGGCGAGGA
TCTCGTCGTGACCCATGGCGATGCCTGCTTGCCGAATATCATGGTGGAAAATGGCCGCTTTTCTGGATTC
ATCGACTGTGGCCGGCTGGGTGTGGCGGACCGCTATCAGGACATAGCGTTGGCTACCCGTGATATTGCTG
AAGAGCTTGGCGGCGAATGGGCTGACCGCTTCCTCGTGCTTTACGGTATCGCCGCTCCCGATTCGCAGCG
CATCGCCTTCTATCGCCTTCTTGACGAGTTCTTCTGAGCGGGACTCTGGGGTTCGAAATGACCGACCAAG
CGACGCCCAACCTGCCATCACGAGATTTCGATTCCACCGCCGCCTTCTATGAAAGGTTGGGCTTCGGAAT
CGTTTTCCGGGACGCCGGCTGGATGATCCTCCAGCGCGGGGATCTCATGCTGGAGTTCTTCGCCCACCCC
ATCGATAACTTGTTTATTGCAGCTTATAATGGTTACAAATAAAGCAATAGCATCACAAATTTCACAAATA
AAGCATTTTTTTCACTGCATTCTAGTTGTGGTTTGTCCAAACTCATCAATGTATCTTATCATGTCTGGAT
CAAATCCGAGAAGTTCCTATTCTCTAGAAAGTATAGGAACTTCATCTCGAGTCGCTCGGTACGATTTAAA
TTGAATTCTGCAGTCGACGGTACCGCGGGCCCGGGATCCACCGGTCGCCACCATGGTGAGCAAGGGCGAG
GAGCTGTTCACCGGGGTGGTGCCCATCCTGGTCGAGCTGGACGGCGACGTAAACGGCCACAAGTTCAGCG
TGTCCGGCGAGGGCGAGGGCGATGCCACCTACGGCAAGCTGACCCTGAAGTTCATCTGCACCACCGGCAA
GCTGCCCGTGCCCTGGCCCACCCTCGTGACCACCCTGACCTACGGCGTGCAGTGCTTCAGCCGCTACCCC
GACCACATGAAGCAGCACGACTTCTTCAAGTCCGCCATGCCCGAAGGCTACGTCCAGGAGCGCACCATCT
TCTTCAAGGACGACGGCAACTACAAGACCCGCGCCGAGGTGAAGTTCGAGGGCGACACCCTGGTGAACCG
CATCGAGCTGAAGGGCATCGACTTCAAGGAGGACGGCAACATCCTGGGGCACAAGCTGGAGTACAACTAC
AACAGCCACAACGTCTATATCATGGCCGACAAGCAGAAGAACGGCATCAAGGTGAACTTCAAGATCCGCC
ACAACATCGAGGACGGCAGCGTGCAGCTCGCCGACCACTACCAGCAGAACACCCCCATCGGCGACGGCCC
CGTGCTGCTGCCCGACAACCACTACCTGAGCACCCAGTCCGCCCTGAGCAAAGACCCCAACGAGAAGCGC
GATCACATGGTCCTGCTGGAGTTCGTGACCGCCGCCGGGATCACTCTCGGCATGGACGAGCTGTACAAGT
AAAGCGGCCGCACTCCTCAGGTGCAGGCTGCCTATCAGAAGGTGGTGGCTGGTGTGGCCAATGCCCTGGC
TCACAAATACCACTGAGATCTTTTTCCCTCTGCCAAAAATTATGGGGACATCATGAAGCCCCTTGAGCAT
CTGACTTCTGGCTAATAAAGGAAATTTATTTTCATTGCAATAGTGTGTTGGAATTTTTTGTGTCTCTCAC
TCGGAAGGACATATGGGAGGGCAAATCATTTAAAACATCAGAATGAGTATTTGGTTTAGAGTTTGGCAAC
ATATGCCCATATGCTGGCTGCCATGAACAAAGGTTGGCTATAAAGAGGTCATCAGTATATGAAACAGCCC
CCTGCTGTCCATTCCTTATTCCATAGAAAAGCCTTGACTTGAGGTTAGATTTTTTTTATATTTTGTTTTG
TGTTATTTTTTTCTTTAACATCCCTAAAATTTTCCTTACATGTTTTACTAGCCAGATTTTTCCTCCTCTC
CTGACTACTCCCAGTCATAGCTGTCCCTCTTCTCTTATGGAGATCCCTCGACCTGCAGCCCAAGCTTGGC
GTAATCATGGTCATAGCTGTTTCCTGTGTGAAATTGTTATCCGCTCACAATTCCACACAACATACGAGCC
GGAAGCATAAAGTGTAAAGCCTGGGGTGCCTAATGAGTGAGCTAACTCACATTAATTGCGTTGCGCTCAC
TGCCCGCTTTCCAGTCGGGAAACCTGTCGTGCCAGCGGATCCGCATCTCAATTAGTCAGCAACCATAGTC
CCGCCCCTAACTCCGCCCAGTTCCGCCCATTCTCCGCCCCATGGCTGACTAATTTTTTTTATTTATGCAG
AGGCCGAGGCCGCCTCGGCCTCTGAGCTATTCCAGAAGTAGTGAGGAGGCTTTTTTGGAGGCCTAGGCTT
TTGCAAAAAGCTAACTTGTTTATTGCAGCTTATAATGGTTACAAATAAAGCAATAGCATCACAAATTTCA
CAAATAAAGCATTTTTTTCACTGCATTCTAGTTGTGGTTTGTCCAAACTCATCAATGTATCTTATCATGT
CTGGATCCGCTGCATTAATGAATCGGCCAACGCGCGGGGAGAGGCGGTTTGCGTATTGGGCGCTCTTCCG
CTTCCTCGCTCACTGACTCGCTGCGCTCGGTCGTTCGGCTGCGGCGAGCGGTATCAGCTCACTCAAAGGC
GGTAATACGGTTATCCACAGAATCAGGGGATAACGCAGGAAAGAACATGTGAGCAAAAGGCCAGCAAAAG
GCCAGGAACCGTAAAAAGGCCGCGTTGCTGGCGTTTTTCCATAGGCTCCGCCCCCCTGACGAGCATCACA
AAAATCGACGCTCAAGTCAGAGGTGGCGAAACCCGACAGGACTATAAAGATACCAGGCGTTTCCCCCTGG
AAGCTCCCTCGTGCGCTCTCCTGTTCCGACCCTGCCGCTTACCGGATACCTGTCCGCCTTTCTCCCTTCG
GGAAGCGTGGCGCTTTCTCATAGCTCACGCTGTAGGTATCTCAGTTCGGTGTAGGTCGTTCGCTCCAAGC
TGGGCTGTGTGCACGAACCCCCCGTTCAGCCCGACCGCTGCGCCTTATCCGGTAACTATCGTCTTGAGTC
CAACCCGGTAAGACACGACTTATCGCCACTGGCAGCAGCCACTGGTAACAGGATTAGCAGAGCGAGGTAT
GTAGGCGGTGCTACAGAGTTCTTGAAGTGGTGGCCTAACTACGGCTACACTAGAAGAACAGTATTTGGTA
TCTGCGCTCTGCTGAAGCCAGTTACCTTCGGAAAAAGAGTTGGTAGCTCTTGATCCGGCAAACAAACCAC
CGCTGGTAGCGGTGGTTTTTTTGTTTGCAAGCAGCAGATTACGCGCAGAAAAAAAGGATCTCAAGAAGAT
CCTTTGATCTTTTCTACGGGGTCTGACGCTCAGTGGAACGAAAACTCACGTTAAGGGATTTTGGTCATGA
GATTATCAAAAAGGATCTTCACCTAGATCCTTTTAAATTAAAAATGAAGTTTTAAATCAATCTAAAGTAT
ATATGAGTAAACTTGGTCTGACAGTTACCAATGCTTAATCAGTGAGGCACCTATCTCAGCGATCTGTCTA
TTTCGTTCATCCATAGTTGCCTGACTCCCCGTCGTGTAGATAACTACGATACGGGAGGGCTTACCATCTG
GCCCCAGTGCTGCAATGATACCGCGAGACCCACGCTCACCGGCTCCAGATTTATCAGCAATAAACCAGCC
AGCCGGAAGGGCCGAGCGCAGAAGTGGTCCTGCAACTTTATCCGCCTCCATCCAGTCTATTAATTGTTGC
CGGGAAGCTAGAGTAAGTAGTTCGCCAGTTAATAGTTTGCGCAACGTTGTTGCCATTGCTACAGGCATCG
TGGTGTCACGCTCGTCGTTTGGTATGGCTTCATTCAGCTCCGGTTCCCAACGATCAAGGCGAGTTACATG
ATCCCCCATGTTGTGCAAAAAAGCGGTTAGCTCCTTCGGTCCTCCGATCGTTGTCAGAAGTAAGTTGGCC
GCAGTGTTATCACTCATGGTTATGGCAGCACTGCATAATTCTCTTACTGTCATGCCATCCGTAAGATGCT
TTTCTGTGACTGGTGAGTACTCAACCAAGTCATTCTGAGAATAGTGTATGCGGCGACCGAGTTGCTCTTG
CCCGGCGTCAATACGGGATAATACCGCGCCACATAGCAGAACTTTAAAAGTGCTCATCATTGGAAAACGT
TCTTCGGGGCGAAAACTCTCAAGGATCTTACCGCTGTTGAGATCCAGTTCGATGTAACCCACTCGTGCAC
CCAACTGATCTTCAGCATCTTTTACTTTCACCAGCGTTTCTGGGTGAGCAAAAACAGGAAGGCAAAATGC
CGCAAAAAAGGGAATAAGGGCGACACGGAAATGTTGAATACTCATACTCTTCCTTTTTCAATATTATTGA
AGCATTTATCAGGGTTATTGTCTCATGAGCGGATACATATTTGAATGTATTTAGAAAAATAAACAAATAG
GGGTTCCGCGCACATTTCCCCGAAAAGTGCCACCTGG
Features (pLannotate 1.2.2; 23 found; start..end, strand, type, name):
      4..383     +  enhancer       CMV enhancer: human cytomegalovirus immediate early enhancer
    385..665     +  promoter       chicken β-actin promoter: No description available
    666..1682    +  intron         chimeric intron: chimera between introns from chicken β-actin and rabbit β-globin
   1757..1790    +  protein_bind   FRT (minimal): supports FLP-mediated excision but not integration (Turan and Bode, 2011) FLP recombinase from the Saccharomyces cerevisiae 2μ plasmid
   1833..2624    +  CDS            neo: KKA2_KLEPN - Also known as kan, nptII. Experimental evidence at protein level: Swiss-Prot protein existence level 1. Resistance to kanamycin, neomycin, paromomycin, ribostamycin, butirosin and gentamicin B. From Klebsiella pneumoniae.
   2648..2800    +  CDS            ble (fragment): BLE_KLEPN - Experimental evidence at protein level: Swiss-Prot protein existence level 1. Binding protein with a strong affinity to the bleomycin family of antibiotics. Binds to CL990; an antimitotic-antibiotic compound. From Klebsiella pneumoniae.
   2807..2941    +  polyA_signal   SV40 poly(A) signal: SV40 polyadenylation signal
   2950..2983    +  protein_bind   FRT (minimal): supports FLP-mediated excision but not integration (Turan and Bode, 2011) FLP recombinase from the Saccharomyces cerevisiae 2μ plasmid
   3013..3049    +  misc_feature   MCS (fragment): multiple cloning site
   3063..3782    +  CDS            EGFP: the original enhanced GFP (Yang et al., 1996) mammalian codon-optimized
   3792..3863    +  CDS            HBB (fragment): HBB_PONPY - Experimental evidence at transcript level: Swiss-Prot protein existence level 2. Involved in oxygen transport from the lung to the various peripheral tissues. From Pongo pygmaeus (Bornean orangutan).
   3934..3989    +  polyA_signal   β-globin poly(A) signal: rabbit β-globin polyadenylation signal (Gil and Proudfoot, 1987)
   4374..4390    -  protein_bind   lac operator: The lac repressor binds to the lac operator to inhibit transcription in E. coli. This inhibition can be relieved by adding lactose or isopropyl-β-D-thiogalactopyranoside (IPTG). lac repressor encoded by lacI
   4398..4428    -  promoter       lac promoter: promoter for the E. coli lac operon
   4443..4464    -  protein_bind   CAP binding site: CAP binding activates transcription in the presence of cAMP. E. coli catabolite activator protein
   4477..4516    -  CDS            lacI (fragment): lac repressor; lacI; The lac repressor binds to the lac operator to inhibit transcription in E. coli. This inhibition can be relieved by adding lactose or isopropyl-β-D-thiogalactopyranoside (IPTG).
   4523..4545    +  promoter       SV40 promoter (fragment): SV40 enhancer and early promoter
   4549..4683    +  rep_origin     SV40 ori: SV40 origin of replication
   4703..4837    +  polyA_signal   SV40 poly(A) signal: SV40 polyadenylation signal
   4839..4893    -  CDS            lacI (fragment): lac repressor; lacI; The lac repressor binds to the lac operator to inhibit transcription in E. coli. This inhibition can be relieved by adding lactose or isopropyl-β-D-thiogalactopyranoside (IPTG).
   5076..5664    -  rep_origin     ori: high-copy-number ColE1/pMB1/pBR322/pUC origin of replication
   5835..6695    -  CDS            AmpR: β-lactamase; bla; confers resistance to ampicillin, carbenicillin, and related antibiotics
   6696..6800    -  promoter       AmpR promoter: bla
