>Addgene plasmid #13772 | pCAFNF-GFP | analyzer sequence | sequence record 7761
GTCGACATTGATTATTGACTAGTTATTAATAGTAATCAATTACGGGGTCATTAGTTCATAGCCCATATAT
GGAGTTCCGCGTTACATAACTTACGGTAAATGGCCCGCCTGGCTGACCGCCCAACGACCCCCGCCCATTG
ACGTCAATAATGACGTATGTTCCCATAGTAACGCCAATAGGGACTTTCCATTGACGTCAATGGGTGGACT
ATTTACGGTAAACTGCCCACTTGGCAGTACATCAAGTGTATCATATGCCAAGTACGCCCCCTATTGACGT
CAATGACGGTAAATGGCCCGCCTGGCATTATGCCCAGTACATGACCTTATGGGACTTTCCTACTTGGCAG
TACATCTACGTATTAGTCATCGCTATTACCATGGGTCGAGGTGAGCCCCACGTTCTGCTTCACTCTCCCC
ATCTCCCCCCCCTCCCCACCCCCAATTTTGTATTTATTTATTTTTTAATTATTTTGTGCAGCGATGGGGG
CGGGGGGGGGGGGGGCGCGCGCCAGGCGGGGCGGGGCGGGGCGAGGGGCGGGGCGGGGCGAGGCGGAGAG
GTGCGGCGGCAGCCAATCAGAGCGGCGCGCTCCGAAAGTTTCCTTTTATGGCGAGGCGGCGGCGGCGGCG
GCCCTATAAAAAGCGAAGCGCGCGGCGGGCGGGAGTCGCTGCGTTGCCTTCGCCCCGTGCCCCGCTCCGC
GCCGCCTCGCGCCGCCCGCCCCGGCTCTGACTGACCGCGTTACTCCCACAGGTGAGCGGGCGGGACGGCC
CTTCTCCTCCGGGCTGTAATTAGCGCTTGGTTTAATGACGGCTCGTTTCTTTTCTGTGGCTGCGTGAAAG
CCTTAAAGGGCTCCGGGAGGGCCCTTTGTGCGGGGGGGAGCGGCTCGGGGGGTGCGTGCGTGTGTGTGTG
CGTGGGGAGCGCCGCGTGCGGCCCGCGCTGCCCGGCGGCTGTGAGCGCTGCGGGCGCGGCGCGGGGCTTT
GTGCGCTCCGCGTGTGCGCGAGGGGAGCGCGGCCGGGGGCGGTGCCCCGCGGTGCGGGGGGGCTGCGAGG
GGAACAAAGGCTGCGTGCGGGGTGTGTGCGTGGGGGGGTGAGCAGGGGGTGTGGGCGCGGCGGTCGGGCT
GTAACCCCCCCCTGCACCCCCCTCCCCGAGTTGCTGAGCACGGCCCGGCTTCGGGTGCGGGGCTCCGTGC
GGGGCGTGGCGCGGGGCTCGCCGTGCCGGGCGGGGGGTGGCGGCAGGTGGGGGTGCCGGGCGGGGCGGGG
CCGCCTCGGGCCGGGGAGGGCTCGGGGGAGGGGCGCGGCGGCCCCGGAGCGCCGGCGGCTGTCGAGGCGC
GGCGAGCCGCAGCCATTGCCTTTTATGGTAATCGTGCGAGAGGGCGCAGGGACTTCCTTTGTCCCAAATC
TGGCGGAGCCGAAATCTGGGAGGCGCCGCCGCACCCCCTCTAGCGGGCGCGGGCGAAGCGGTGCGGCGCC
GGCAGGAAGGAAATGGGCGGGGAGGGCCTTCGTGCGTCGCCGCGCCGCCGTCCCCTTCTCCATCTCCAGC
CTCGGGGCTGCCGCAGGGGGACGGCTGCCTTCGGGGGGGACGGGGCAGGGCGGGGTTCGGCTTCTGGCGT
GTGACCGGCGGCTCTAGAGCCTCTGCTAACCATGTTCATGCCTTCTTCTTTTTCCTACAGCTCCTGGGCA
ACGTGCTGGTTATTGTGCTGTCTCATCATTTTGGCAAAGAATTGATTAATTCGAGCGAACGCGTGAAGTT
CCTATTCTCTAGAAAGTATAGGAACTTCCGGATTTGATCTGATCAAGAGACAGGATGAGGATCGTTTCGC
ATGATTGAACAAGATGGATTGCACGCAGGTTCTCCGGCCGCTTGGGTGGAGAGGCTATTCGGCTATGACT
GGGCACAACAGACAATCGGCTGCTCTGATGCCGCCGTGTTCCGGCTGTCAGCGCAGGGGCGCCCGGTTCT
TTTTGTCAAGACCGACCTGTCCGGTGCCCTGAATGAACTGCAGGACGAGGCAGCGCGGCTATCGTGGCTG
GCCACGACGGGCGTTCCTTGCGCAGCTGTGCTCGACGTTGTCACTGAAGCGGGAAGGGACTGGCTGCTAT
TGGGCGAAGTGCCGGGGCAGGATCTCCTGTCATCTCACCTTGCTCCTGCCGAGAAAGTATCCATCATGGC
TGATGCAATGCGGCGGCTGCATACGCTTGATCCGGCTACCTGCCCATTCGACCACCAAGCGAAACATCGC
ATCGAGCGAGCACGTACTCGGATGGAAGCCGGTCTTGTCGATCAGGATGATCTGGACGAAGAGCATCAGG
GGCTCGCGCCAGCCGAACTGTTCGCCAGGCTCAAGGCGCGCATGCCCGACGGCGAGGATCTCGTCGTGAC
CCATGGCGATGCCTGCTTGCCGAATATCATGGTGGAAAATGGCCGCTTTTCTGGATTCATCGACTGTGGC
CGGCTGGGTGTGGCGGACCGCTATCAGGACATAGCGTTGGCTACCCGTGATATTGCTGAAGAGCTTGGCG
GCGAATGGGCTGACCGCTTCCTCGTGCTTTACGGTATCGCCGCTCCCGATTCGCAGCGCATCGCCTTCTA
TCGCCTTCTTGACGAGTTCTTCTGAGCGGGACTCTGGGGTTCGAAATGACCGACCAAGCGACGCCCAACC
TGCCATCACGAGATTTCGATTCCACCGCCGCCTTCTATGAAAGGTTGGGCTTCGGAATCGTTTTCCGGGA
CGCCGGCTGGATGATCCTCCAGCGCGGGGATCTCATGCTGGAGTTCTTCGCCCACCCCATCGATAACTTG
TTTATTGCAGCTTATAATGGTTACAAATAAAGCAATAGCATCACAAATTTCACAAATAAAGCATTTTTTT
CACTGCATTCTAGTTGTGGTTTGTCCAAACTCATCAATGTATCTTATCATGTCTGGATCAAATCCGAGAA
GTTCCTATTCTCTAGAAAGTATAGGAACTTCATCTCGAGTCGCTCGGTACGATTTAAATTGAATTCTGCA
GTCGACGGTACCGCGGGCCCGGGATCCACCGGTCGCCACCATGGTGAGCAAGGGCGAGGAGCTGTTCACC
GGGGTGGTGCCCATCCTGGTCGAGCTGGACGGCGACGTAAACGGCCACAAGTTCAGCGTGTCCGGCGAGG
GCGAGGGCGATGCCACCTACGGCAAGCTGACCCTGAAGTTCATCTGCACCACCGGCAAGCTGCCCGTGCC
CTGGCCCACCCTCGTGACCACCCTGACCTACGGCGTGCAGTGCTTCAGCCGCTACCCCGACCACATGAAG
CAGCACGACTTCTTCAAGTCCGCCATGCCCGAAGGCTACGTCCAGGAGCGCACCATCTTCTTCAAGGACG
ACGGCAACTACAAGACCCGCGCCGAGGTGAAGTTCGAGGGCGACACCCTGGTGAACCGCATCGAGCTGAA
GGGCATCGACTTCAAGGAGGACGGCAACATCCTGGGGCACAAGCTGGAGTACAACTACAACAGCCACAAC
GTCTATATCATGGCCGACAAGCAGAAGAACGGCATCAAGGTGAACTTCAAGATCCGCCACAACATCGAGG
ACGGCAGCGTGCAGCTCGCCGACCACTACCAGCAGAACACCCCCATCGGCGACGGCCCCGTGCTGCTGCC
CGACAACCACTACCTGAGCACCCAGTCCGCCCTGAGCAAAGACCCCAACGAGAAGCGCGATCACATGGTC
CTGCTGGAGTTCGTGACCGCCGCCGGGATCACTCTCGGCATGGACGAGCTGTACAAGTAAAGCGGCCGCA
CTCCTCAGGTGCAGGCTGCCTATCAGAAGGTGGTGGCTGGTGTGGCCAATGCCCTGGCTCACAAATACCA
CTGAGATCTTTTTCCCTCTGCCAAAAATTATGGGGACATCATGAAGCCCCTTGAGCATCTGACTTCTGGC
TAATAAAGGAAATTTATTTTCATTGCAATAGTGTGTTGGAATTTTTTGTGTCTCTCACTCGGAAGGACAT
ATGGGAGGGCAAATCATTTAAAACATCAGAATGAGTATTTGGTTTAGAGTTTGGCAACATATGCCATATG
CTGGCTGCCATGAACAAAGGTGGCTATAAAGAGGTCATCAGTATATGAAACAGCCCCCTGCTGTCCATTC
CTTATTCCATAGAAAAGCCTTGACTTGAGGTTAGATTTTTTTTATATTTTGTTTTGTGTTATTTTTTTCT
TTAACATCCCTAAAATTTTCCTTACATGTTTTACTAGCCAGATTTTTCCTCCTCTCCTGACTACTCCCAG
TCATAGCTGTCCCTCTTCTCTTATGAAGATCCCTCGACCTGCAGCCCAAGCTTGGCGTAATCATGGTCAT
AGCTGTTTCCTGTGTGAAATTGTTATCCGCTCACAATTCCACACAACATACGAGCCGGAAGCATAAAGTG
TAAAGCCTGGGGTGCCTAATGAGTGAGCTAACTCACATTAATTGCGTTGCGCTCACTGCCCGCTTTCCAG
TCGGGAAACCTGTCGTGCCAGCGGATCCGCATCTCAATTAGTCAGCAACCATAGTCCCGCCCCTAACTCC
GCCCATCCCGCCCCTAACTCCGCCCAGTTCCGCCCATTCTCCGCCCCATGGCTGACTAATTTTTTTTATT
TATGCAGAGGCCGAGGCCGCCTCGGCCTCTGAGCTATTCCAGAAGTAGTGAGGAGGCTTTTTTGGAGGCC
TAGGCTTTTGCAAAAAGCTAACTTGTTTATTGCAGCTTATAATGGTTACAAATAAAGCAATAGCATCACA
AATTTCACAAATAAAGCATTTTTTTCACTGCATTCTAGTTGTGGTTTGTCCAAACTCATCAATGTATCTT
ATCATGTCTGGATCCGCTGCATTAATGAATCGGCCAACGCGCGGGGAGAGGCGGTTTGCGTATTGGGCGC
TCTTCCGCTTCCTCGCTCACTGACTCGCTGCGCTCGGTCGTTCGGCTGCGGCGAGCGGTATCAGCTCACT
CAAAGGCGGTAATACGGTTATCCACAGAATCAGGGGATAACGCAGGAAAGAACATGTGAGCAAAAGGCCA
GCAAAAGGCCAGGAACCGTAAAAAGGCCGCGTTGCTGGCGTTTTTCCATAGGCTCCGCCCCCCTGACGAG
CATCACAAAAATCGACGCTCAAGTCAGAGGTGGCGAAACCCGACAGGACTATAAAGATACCAGGCGTTTC
CCCCTGGAAGCTCCCTCGTGCGCTCTCCTGTTCCGACCCTGCCGCTTACCGGATACCTGTCCGCCTTTCT
CCCTTCGGGAAGCGTGGCGCTTTCTCAATGCTCACGCTGTAGGTATCTCAGTTCGGTGTAGGTCGTTCGC
TCCAAGCTGGGCTGTGTGCACGAACCCCCCGTTCAGCCCGACCGCTGCGCCTTATCCGGTAACTATCGTC
TTGAGTCCAACCCGGTAAGACACGACTTATCGCCACTGGCAGCAGCCACTGGTAACAGGATTAGCAGAGC
GAGGTATGTAGGCGGTGCTACAGAGTTCTTGAAGTGGTGGCCTAACTACGGCTACACTAGAAGGACAGTA
TTTGGTATCTGCGCTCTGCTGAAGCCAGTTACCTTCGGAAAAAGAGTTGGTAGCTCTTGATCCGGCAAAC
AAACCACCGCTGGTAGCGGTGGTTTTTTTGTTTGCAAGCAGCAGATTACGCGCAGAAAAAAAGGATCTCA
AGAAGATCCTTTGATCTTTTCTACGGGGTCTGACGCTCAGTGGAACGAAAACTCACGTTAAGGGATTTTG
GTCATGAGATTATCAAAAAGGATCTTCACCTAGATCCTTTTAAATTAAAAATGAAGTTTTAAATCAATCT
AAAGTATATATGAGTAAACTTGGTCTGACAGTTACCAATGCTTAATCAGTGAGGCACCTATCTCAGCGAT
CTGTCTATTTCGTTCATCCATAGTTGCCTGACTCCCCGTCGTGTAGATAACTACGATACGGGAGGGCTTA
CCATCTGGCCCCAGTGCTGCAATGATACCGCGAGACCCACGCTCACCGGCTCCAGATTTATCAGCAATAA
ACCAGCCAGCCGGAAGGGCCGAGCGCAGAAGTGGTCCTGCAACTTTATCCGCCTCCATCCAGTCTATTAA
TTGTTGCCGGGAAGCTAGAGTAAGTAGTTCGCCAGTTAATAGTTTGCGCAACGTTGTTGCCATTGCTACA
GGCATCGTGGTGTCACGCTCGTCGTTTGGTATGGCTTCATTCAGCTCCGGTTCCCAACGATCAAGGCGAG
TTACATGATCCCCCATGTTGTGCAAAAAAGCGGTTAGCTCCTTCGGTCCTCCGATCGTTGTCAGAAGTAA
GTTGGCCGCAGTGTTATCACTCATGGTTATGGCAGCACTGCATAATTCTCTTACTGTCATGCCATCCGTA
AGATGCTTTTCTGTGACTGGTGAGTACTCAACCAAGTCATTCTGAGAATAGTGTATGCGGCGACCGAGTT
GCTCTTGCCCGGCGTCAATACGGGATAATACCGCGCCACATAGCAGAACTTTAAAAGTGCTCATCATTGG
AAAACGTTCTTCGGGGCGAAAACTCTCAAGGATCTTACCGCTGTTGAGATCCAGTTCGATGTAACCCACT
CGTGCACCCAACTGATCTTCAGCATCTTTTACTTTCACCAGCGTTTCTGGGTGAGCAAAAACAGGAAGGC
AAAATGCCGCAAAAAAGGGAATAAGGGCGACACGGAAATGTTGAATACTCATACTCTTCCTTTTTCAATA
TTATTGAAGCATTTATCAGGGTTATTGTCTCATGAGCGGATACATATTTGAATGTATTTAGAAAAATAAA
CAAATAGGGGTTCCGCGCACATTTCCCCGAAAAGTGCCACCTG
Features (pLannotate 1.2.2; 23 found; start..end, strand, type, name):
      4..383     +  enhancer       CMV enhancer: human cytomegalovirus immediate early enhancer
    386..661     +  promoter       chicken β-actin promoter: No description available
    662..1670    +  intron         chimeric intron: chimera between introns from chicken β-actin and rabbit β-globin
   1745..1778    +  protein_bind   FRT (minimal): supports FLP-mediated excision but not integration (Turan and Bode, 2011) FLP recombinase from the Saccharomyces cerevisiae 2μ plasmid
   1821..2612    +  CDS            neo: KKA2_KLEPN - Also known as kan, nptII. Experimental evidence at protein level: Swiss-Prot protein existence level 1. Resistance to kanamycin, neomycin, paromomycin, ribostamycin, butirosin and gentamicin B. From Klebsiella pneumoniae.
   2636..2788    +  CDS            ble (fragment): BLE_KLEPN - Experimental evidence at protein level: Swiss-Prot protein existence level 1. Binding protein with a strong affinity to the bleomycin family of antibiotics. Binds to CL990; an antimitotic-antibiotic compound. From Klebsiella pneumoniae.
   2795..2929    +  polyA_signal   SV40 poly(A) signal: SV40 polyadenylation signal
   2938..2971    +  protein_bind   FRT (minimal): supports FLP-mediated excision but not integration (Turan and Bode, 2011) FLP recombinase from the Saccharomyces cerevisiae 2μ plasmid
   3001..3037    +  misc_feature   MCS (fragment): multiple cloning site
   3051..3770    +  CDS            EGFP: the original enhanced GFP (Yang et al., 1996) mammalian codon-optimized
   3780..3851    +  CDS            HBB (fragment): HBB_PONPY - Experimental evidence at transcript level: Swiss-Prot protein existence level 2. Involved in oxygen transport from the lung to the various peripheral tissues. From Pongo pygmaeus (Bornean orangutan).
   3922..3977    +  polyA_signal   β-globin poly(A) signal: rabbit β-globin polyadenylation signal (Gil and Proudfoot, 1987)
   4360..4376    -  protein_bind   lac operator: The lac repressor binds to the lac operator to inhibit transcription in E. coli. This inhibition can be relieved by adding lactose or isopropyl-β-D-thiogalactopyranoside (IPTG). lac repressor encoded by lacI
   4384..4414    -  promoter       lac promoter: promoter for the E. coli lac operon
   4429..4450    -  protein_bind   CAP binding site: CAP binding activates transcription in the presence of cAMP. E. coli catabolite activator protein
   4463..4502    -  CDS            lacI (fragment): lac repressor; lacI; The lac repressor binds to the lac operator to inhibit transcription in E. coli. This inhibition can be relieved by adding lactose or isopropyl-β-D-thiogalactopyranoside (IPTG).
   4509..4531    +  promoter       SV40 promoter (fragment): SV40 enhancer and early promoter
   4555..4690    +  rep_origin     SV40 ori: SV40 origin of replication
   4710..4844    +  polyA_signal   SV40 poly(A) signal: SV40 polyadenylation signal
   4846..4900    -  CDS            lacI (fragment): lac repressor; lacI; The lac repressor binds to the lac operator to inhibit transcription in E. coli. This inhibition can be relieved by adding lactose or isopropyl-β-D-thiogalactopyranoside (IPTG).
   5083..5671    -  rep_origin     ori: high-copy-number ColE1/pMB1/pBR322/pUC origin of replication
   5842..6702    -  CDS            AmpR: β-lactamase; bla; confers resistance to ampicillin, carbenicillin, and related antibiotics
   6703..6807    -  promoter       AmpR promoter: bla
