[The description below was written by a language model from this plasmid's Addgene catalogue record and pLannotate feature annotations shown in this document.]
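Description:
pCAFNF-GFP is a Flp recombinase-dependent mammalian expression plasmid built on the pCAGEN backbone and partly derived from the earlier Cre-dependent vector pCALNL5. It is propagated in E. coli as a high-copy plasmid through a ColE1/pUC-type origin and is selected with ampicillin via the β-lactamase gene. An SV40 origin of replication is also annotated in the backbone, along with remnants of lac regulatory sequence that have no evident role in the design. Two sequence records of about 6.8 kb are available, and both give the same feature layout with only small coordinate shifts.

Expression is driven by the CAG promoter, made up of the CMV immediate-early enhancer, the chicken β-actin promoter and a chimeric β-actin/β-globin intron. Directly downstream lies a stop cassette flanked by two minimal FRT sites in the same orientation. The cassette contains the neomycin phosphotransferase coding sequence, a fragment of the bleomycin resistance gene and an SV40 polyadenylation signal. Transcripts from CAG therefore terminate within the cassette, and the EGFP coding sequence beyond the second FRT site, cloned between EcoRI and NotI and followed by rabbit β-globin 3′ sequence and poly(A) signal, is not expressed. When Flp is supplied, it excises the FRT-flanked segment, which places EGFP directly under CAG control and switches on fluorescence. The neo gene sits inside the excisable cassette, so the listed G418 selection applies to the unrecombined form.

The plasmid serves as a reporter of Flp activity and as a component of conditional expression schemes. The associated publication concerns controlled transgene expression following in vivo electroporation.
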