Addgene plasmid #13772: pCAFNF-GFP
Purpose: Flp recombinase-dependent expression of GFP, i.e. GFP is only expressed in the presence of Flp due to a transcriptional stop in between the FRT sites.
Depositing lab: Connie Cepko. Depositing organization: Harvard Medical School. Publication: Controlled expression of transgenes introduced by in vivo electroporation. Matsuda T, Cepko CL. Proc Natl Acad Sci U S A. 2007 Jan 16;104(3):1027-32. doi: 10.1073/pnas.0610155104 PubMed 17209010.
Backbone
  Vector backbone: pCAGEN
  Backbone size w/o insert (bp): 6061
  Vector type: Mammalian Expression ; Flp/FRT
  Selectable markers: Neomycin (select with G418)
Growth in bacteria
  Bacterial resistance: Ampicillin, 100 μg/mL
  Growth temperature: 37°C
  Growth strain: DH5alpha
  Copy number: High Copy
Gene/Insert
  Gene/Insert name: EGFP (alt names: GFP; green fluorescent protein)
  Species: Aequorea victoria
  Insert size (bp): 772
  Promoter: CAG
  Cloning method: Restriction Enzyme; 5′ cloning site EcoRI (not destroyed); 3′ cloning site NotI (not destroyed)
  Sequencing primers: 5′ pCAG-F
Resource information
  A portion of this plasmid was derived from a plasmid made by: This vector is derived from pCALNL5 (Kanegae et al. NAR 23, 3816-3821 (1995)) obtained from Dr. Saito I (Univ. of Tokyo).
Terms and licenses: Academic/Nonprofit Terms; Industry Terms: Not Available to Industry
Depositor comments: Flp recombinase-dependent inducible expression vector. GFP is expressed only in the presence of Flp.
How to cite: pCAFNF-GFP was a gift from Connie Cepko (Addgene plasmid # 13772 ; http://n2t.net/addgene:13772 ; RRID:Addgene_13772)
