>Addgene plasmid #13772 | pCAFNF-GFP | addgene partial sequence | sequence record 21306 | pCAG-F 5'-GCAACGTGCTGGTTATTGTG-3'
TTGATTAATTCGAGCGAACGCGTGAAGTTCCTATTCTCTAGAAAGTATAGGAACTTCCGGATTTGATCTG
ATCAAGAGACAGGATGAGGATCGTTTCGCATGATTGAACAAGATGGATTGCACGCAGGTTCTCCGGCCGC
TTGGGTGGAGAGGCTATTCGGCTATGACTGGGCACAACAGACAATCGGCTGCTCTGATGCCGCCGTGTTC
CGGCTGTCAGCGCAGGGGCGCCCGGTTCTTTTTGTCAAGACCGACCTGTCCGGTGCCCTGAATGAACTGC
AGGACGAGGCAGCGCGGCTATCGTGGCTGGCCACGACGGGCGTTCCTTGCGCAGCTGTGCTCGACGTTGT
CACTGAAGCGGGAAGGGACTGGCTGCTATTGGGCGAAGTGCCGGGGCAGGATCTCCTGTCATCTCACCTT
GCTCCTGCCGAGAAAGTATCCATCATGGCTGATGCAATGCGGCGGCTGCATACGCTTGATCCGGCTACCT
GCCCATTCGACCACCAAGCGAAACATCGCATCGAGCGAGCACGTACTCGGATGGAAGCCGGTCTTGTCGA
TCAGGATGATCTGGACGAAGAGCATCAGGGGCTCGCGCCAGCCGAACTGTTCGCCAGGCTCAAGGCGCGC
ATGCCCGACGGCGAGGATCTCGTCGTGACCCATGGCGATGCCTGCTTGCCGA
